Addgene plasmid #236958: VDR-NanoLuc Fusion Vector
Depositing lab: Promega Corporation.
Backbone
  Vector backbone: pFC32K Nluc CMV-neo Flexi(R) Vector
  Vector type: Mammalian Expression
  Selectable markers: Hygromycin
Growth in bacteria
  Bacterial resistance: Ampicillin, 100 μg/mL
  Growth temperature: 37°C
  Growth strain: DH5alpha
  Copy number: High Copy
Gene/Insert
  Gene/Insert name: VDR
  Species: H. sapiens (human)
  Mutation: None
  Entrez Gene: VDR (a.k.a. NR1I1, PPP1R163)
  Promoter: CMV
  Tag / fusion protein: NanoLuc (R) (C terminal on backbone)
  Cloning method: Other
How to cite: VDR-NanoLuc Fusion Vector was a gift from Promega Corporation (Addgene plasmid # 236958 ; http://n2t.net/addgene:236958 ; RRID:Addgene_236958)
