[The description below was written by a language model from this plasmid's Addgene catalogue record and pLannotate feature annotations shown in this document.]
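Description:
VDR-NanoLuc Fusion Vector is a mammalian expression plasmid of about 7.2 kb that encodes the human vitamin D receptor (VDR, also called NR1I1) fused at its C terminus to NanoLuc luciferase. The catalogue lists the backbone as pFC32K Nluc CMV-neo Flexi Vector, a name that implies kanamycin and neomycin selection. Both the catalogue fields and the sequenced feature table instead show ampicillin resistance for bacteria and a hygromycin marker for mammalian cells, so the backbone name should not be taken as a guide to selection. In E. coli the plasmid replicates from a high-copy ColE1/pUC-type origin and carries the β-lactamase gene with its own promoter. A ColE1-derived cer site helps resolve multimers and keep the plasmid monomeric.

The expression cassette uses the human CMV immediate-early enhancer and promoter, followed by a chimeric β-globin/immunoglobulin intron that generally improves transcript processing and expression. A T7 promoter just upstream of the coding region would allow in vitro transcription. The unmutated VDR open reading frame is followed, after a short gap, by the human codon-optimised NanoLuc coding sequence. An SV40 polyadenylation signal lies downstream of the cassette, annotated on the opposite strand. A separate unit, consisting of the SV40 enhancer/early promoter, the hygromycin phosphotransferase gene (hph) and a synthetic poly(A) signal, permits selection of stably transfected cells. Several short annotated fragments (MCS, SET1, T7 terminator, M13 ori, bom, tnpA) appear to be backbone remnants or partial matches.

The record does not state an intended application. A bright, small luciferase fused to this calcitriol-responsive nuclear receptor would be suited to luminescence-based measurement of VDR abundance, or to its use as an energy donor in BRET-type ligand-binding or protein-interaction assays in living cells.
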