Features (pLannotate 1.2.2; 21 found; start..end, strand, type, name):
    140..517     +  enhancer       CMV enhancer: human cytomegalovirus immediate early enhancer
    519..718     +  promoter       CMV promoter: human cytomegalovirus (CMV) immediate early promoter
    857..989     +  intron         chimeric intron: chimera between introns from human β-globin and immunoglobulin heavy chain genes
   1033..1051    +  promoter       T7 promoter: promoter for bacteriophage T7 RNA polymerase
   1065..2345    +  CDS            VDR: VDR_HUMAN - Also known as NR1I1. Experimental evidence at protein level: Swiss-Prot protein existence level 1. Nuclear receptor for calcitriol, the active form of vitamin D3 which mediates the action of this vitamin on cells (PubMed:28698609, PubMed:16913708, PubMed:15728261, PubMed:10678179). Enters the nucleus upon vitamin D3 binding where it forms heterodimers with the retinoid X receptor/RXR (PubMed:28698609). The VDR-RXR heterodimers bind to specific response elements on DNA and activate the transcription of vitamin D3-responsive target genes (PubMed:28698609). Plays a central role in cal
   2367..2879    +  CDS            Nluc: NanoLuc® luciferase human codon-optimized
   2888..2917    +  misc_feature   MCS (fragment): pUC18/19 multiple cloning site
   2924..2973    +  CDS            SET1 (fragment): solubility-enhancement tag derived from T7 phage gene 10B
   2981..3000    +  terminator     T7 terminator (fragment): transcription terminator for bacteriophage T7 RNA polymerase
   3022..3143    -  polyA_signal   SV40 poly(A) signal: SV40 polyadenylation signal
   3166..3234    -  CDS            large T antigen (fragment): large T antigen from SV40 (simian virus 40)
   3239..3271    +  rep_origin     M13 ori (fragment): M13 bacteriophage origin of replication; arrow indicates direction of (+) strand synthesis
   3272..3323    -  misc_feature   bom (fragment): basis of mobility region from pBR322
   3388..3745    +  promoter       SV40 promoter: SV40 enhancer and early promoter
   3776..4798    +  CDS            hph: KHYB_ECOLX - Experimental evidence at protein level: Swiss-Prot protein existence level 1. The aminoglycoside phosphotransferases achieve inactivation of their antibiotic substrates by phosphorylation. Only phosphorylates hygromycin and closely related compounds such as demethyl analogs and destomycin. From Escherichia coli.
   4837..4885    +  polyA_signal   poly(A) signal: synthetic polyadenylation signal
   4906..4998    -  CDS            tnpA (fragment): TN5P_ECOLX - Also known as tnp. Experimental evidence at protein level: Swiss-Prot protein existence level 1. Mediates transposition of transposon Tn5 by a 'cut and paste' mechanism. First, the monomeric transposase binds the 19 bp inverted DNA repeats flanking the transposon. Then, dimerization of the DNA- bound transposase creates a synaptic DNA complex. After nicking of the first DNA strand, excision of the transposon proceeds through a series of intermediates. The transposase then mediates the insertion of the transposon at a new site by strand transfer. The activity of the wild- type tran
   5041..5145    +  promoter       AmpR promoter: bla
   5146..6006    +  CDS            AmpR: β-lactamase; bla; confers resistance to ampicillin, carbenicillin, and related antibiotics
   6164..6752    -  rep_origin     ori: high-copy-number ColE1/pMB1/pBR322/pUC origin of replication
   6868..7151    +  misc_feature   cer region: ColE1-derived recombination site that helps to maintain plasmids as monomers
>Addgene plasmid #236958 | VDR-NanoLuc Fusion Vector | addgene full sequence | sequence record 473388 | Addgene NGS Result
TCAATATTGGCCATTAGCCATATTATTCATTGGTTATATAGCATAAATCAATATTGGCTATTGGCCATTG
CATACGTTGTATCTATATCATAATATGTACATTTATATTGGCTCATGTCCAATATGACCGCCATGTTGGC
ATTGATTATTGACTAGTTATTAATAGTAATCAATTACGGGGTCATTAGTTCATAGCCCATATATGGAGTT
CCGCGTTACATAACTTACGGTAAATGGCCCGCCTGGCTGACCGCCCAACGACCCCCGCCCATTGACGTCA
ATAATGACGTATGTTCCCATAGTAACGCCAATAGGGACTTTCCATTGACGTCAATGGGTGGAGTATTTAC
GGTAAACTGCCCACTTGGCAGTACATCAAGTGTATCATATGCCAAGTCCGCCCCCTATTGACGTCAATGA
CGGTAAATGGCCCGCCTGGCATTATGCCCAGTACATGACCTTACGGGACTTTCCTACTTGGCAGTACATC
TACGTATTAGTCATCGCTATTACCATGGTGATGCGGTTTTGGCAGTACACCAATGGGCGTGGATAGCGGT
TTGACTCACGGGGATTTCCAAGTCTCCACCCCATTGACGTCAATGGGAGTTTGTTTTGGCACCAAAATCA
ACGGGACTTTCCAAAATGTCGTAATAACCCCGCCCCGTTGACGCAAATGGGCGGTAGGCGTGTACGGTGG
GAGGTCTATATAAGCAGAGCTGGTTTAGTGAACCGTCAGATCACTAGAAGCTTTATTGCGGTAGTTTATC
ACAGTTAAATTGCTAACGCAGTCAGTGCTTCTGACACAACAGTCTCGAACTTAAGCTGCAGAAGTTGGTC
GTGAGGCACTGGGCAGGTAAGTATCAAGGTTACAAGACAGGTTTAAGGAGACCAATAGAAACTGGGCTTG
TCGAGACAGAGAAGACTCTTGCGTTTCTGATAGGCACCTATTGGTCTTACTGACATCCACTTTGCCTTTC
TCTCCACAGGTGTCCACTCCCAGTTCAATTACAGCTCTTAAGGCTAGAGTATTAATACGACTCACTATAG
GGCTAGCGATCGCCATGGAGGCAATGGCGGCCAGCACTTCCCTGCCTGACCCTGGAGACTTTGACCGGAA
CGTGCCCCGGATCTGTGGGGTGTGTGGAGACCGAGCCACTGGCTTTCACTTCAATGCTATGACCTGTGAA
GGCTGCAAAGGCTTCTTCAGGCGAAGCATGAAGCGGAAGGCACTATTCACCTGCCCCTTCAACGGGGACT
GCCGCATCACCAAGGACAACCGACGCCACTGCCAGGCCTGCCGGCTCAAACGCTGTGTGGACATCGGCAT
GATGAAGGAGTTCATTCTGACAGATGAGGAAGTGCAGAGGAAGCGGGAGATGATCCTGAAGCGGAAGGAG
GAGGAGGCCTTGAAGGACAGTCTGCGGCCCAAGCTGTCTGAGGAGCAGCAGCGCATCATTGCCATACTGC
TGGACGCCCACCATAAGACCTACGACCCCACCTACTCCGACTTCTGCCAGTTCCGGCCTCCAGTTCGTGT
GAATGATGGTGGAGGGAGCCATCCTTCCAGGCCCAACTCCAGACACACTCCCAGCTTCTCTGGGGACTCC
TCCTCCTCCTGCTCAGATCACTGTATCACCTCTTCAGACATGATGGACTCGTCCAGCTTCTCCAATCTGG
ATCTGAGTGAAGAAGATTCAGATGACCCTTCTGTGACCCTAGAGCTGTCCCAGCTCTCCATGCTGCCCCA
CCTGGCTGACCTGGTCAGTTACAGCATCCAAAAGGTCATTGGCTTTGCTAAGATGATACCAGGATTCAGA
GACCTCACCTCTGAGGACCAGATCGTACTGCTGAAGTCAAGTGCCATTGAGGTCATCATGTTGCGCTCCA
ATGAGTCCTTCACCATGGACGACATGTCCTGGACCTGTGGCAACCAAGACTACAAGTACCGCGTCAGTGA
CGTGACCAAAGCCGGACACAGCCTGGAGCTGATTGAGCCCCTCATCAAGTTCCAGGTGGGACTGAAGAAG
CTGAACTTGCATGAGGAGGAGCATGTCCTGCTCATGGCCATCTGCATCGTCTCCCCAGATCGTCCTGGGG
TGCAGGACGCCGCGCTGATTGAGGCCATCCAGGACCGCCTGTCCAACACACTGCAGACGTACATCCGCTG
CCGCCACCCGCCCCCGGGCAGCCACCTGCTCTATGCCAAGATGATCCAGAAGCTAGCCGACCTGCGCAGC
CTCAATGAGGAGCACTCCAAGCAGTACCGCTGCCTCTCCTTCCAGCCTGAGTGCAGCATGAAGCTAACGC
CCCTTGTGCTCGAAGTGTTTGGCAATGAGATCTCCGTTTCTCTCGGCTCGAGCGGCGTCTTCACACTCGA
AGATTTCGTTGGGGACTGGCGACAGACAGCCGGCTACAACCTGGACCAAGTCCTTGAACAGGGAGGTGTG
TCCAGTTTGTTTCAGAATCTCGGGGTGTCCGTAACTCCGATCCAAAGGATTGTCCTGAGCGGTGAAAATG
GGCTGAAGATCGACATCCATGTCATCATCCCGTATGAAGGTCTGAGCGGCGACCAAATGGGCCAGATCGA
AAAAATTTTTAAGGTGGTGTACCCTGTGGATGATCATCACTTTAAGGTGATCCTGCACTATGGCACACTG
GTAATCGACGGGGTTACGCCGAACATGATCGACTATTTCGGACGGCCGTATGAAGGCATCGCCGTGTTCG
ACGGCAAAAAGATCACTGTAACAGGGACCCTGTGGAACGGCAACAAAATTATCGACGAGCGCCTGATCAA
CCCCGACGGCTCCCTGCTGTTCCGAGTAACCATCAACGGAGTGACCGGCTGGCGGCTGTGCGAACGCATT
CTGGCGTAAGGCCGCGACTCTAGAGTCGACCTGCAGGCATGCAAGCTGATCCGGCTGCTAACAAAGCCCG
AAAGGAAGCTGAGTTGGCTGCTGCCACCGCTGAGCAATAACTAGCATAACCCCTTGGGGCGGCCGCTTCG
AGCAGACATGATAAGATACATTGATGAGTTTGGACAAACCACAACTAGAATGCAGTGAAAAAAATGCTTT
ATTTGTGAAATTTGTGATGCTATTGCTTTATTTGTAACCATTATAAGCTGCAATAAACAAGTTAACAACA
ACAATTGCATTCATTTTATGTTTCAGGTTCAGGGGGAGATGTGGGAGGTTTTTTTAAGCAAGTAAAACCT
CTACAAATGTGGTAAAATCGAATTTTAACAAAATATTAACGCTTACAATTTCCTGATGCGGTATTTTCTC
CTTACGCATCTGTGCGGTATTTCACACCGCATACGCGGATCTGCGCAGCACCATGGCCTGAAATAACCTC
TGAAAGAGGAACTTGGTTAGGTACCTTCTGAGGCGGAAAGAACCAGCTGTGGAATGTGTGTCAGTTAGGG
TGTGGAAAGTCCCCAGGCTCCCCAGCAGGCAGAAGTATGCAAAGCATGCATCTCAATTAGTCAGCAACCA
GGTGTGGAAAGTCCCCAGGCTCCCCAGCAGGCAGAAGTATGCAAAGCATGCATCTCAATTAGTCAGCAAC
CATAGTCCCGCCCCTAACTCCGCCCATCCCGCCCCTAACTCCGCCCAGTTCCGCCCATTCTCCGCCCCAT
GGCTGACTAATTTTTTTTATTTATGCAGAGGCCGAGGCCGCCTCGGCCTCTGAGCTATTCCAGAAGTAGT
GAGGAGGCTTTTTTGGAGGCCTAGGCTTTTGCAAAAAGCTCGATTCTTCTGACACTAGCGCCACCATGAA
GAAGCCCGAACTCACCGCTACCAGCGTTGAAAAATTTCTCATCGAGAAGTTCGACAGTGTGAGCGACCTG
ATGCAGTTGTCGGAGGGCGAAGAGAGCCGAGCCTTCAGCTTCGATGTCGGCGGACGCGGCTATGTACTGC
GGGTGAATAGCTGCGCTGATGGCTTCTACAAAGACCGCTACGTGTACCGCCACTTCGCCAGCGCTGCACT
ACCCATCCCCGAAGTGTTGGACATCGGCGAGTTCAGCGAGAGCCTGACATACTGCATCAGTAGACGCGCC
CAAGGCGTTACTCTCCAAGACCTCCCCGAAACAGAGCTGCCTGCTGTGTTACAGCCTGTCGCCGAAGCTA
TGGATGCTATTGCCGCCGCCGACCTCAGTCAAACCAGCGGCTTCGGCCCATTCGGGCCCCAAGGCATCGG
CCAGTACACAACCTGGCGGGATTTCATTTGCGCCATTGCTGATCCCCATGTCTACCACTGGCAGACCGTG
ATGGACGACACCGTGTCCGCCAGCGTAGCTCAAGCCCTGGACGAACTGATGCTGTGGGCCGAAGACTGTC
CCGAGGTGCGCCACCTCGTCCATGCCGACTTCGGCAGCAACAACGTCCTGACCGACAACGGCCGCATCAC
CGCCGTAATCGACTGGTCCGAAGCTATGTTCGGGGACAGTCAGTACGAGGTGGCCAACATCTTCTTCTGG
CGGCCCTGGCTGGCTTGCATGGAGCAGCAGACTCGCTACTTCGAGCGCCGGCATCCCGAGCTGGCCGGCA
GCCCTCGTCTGCGAGCCTACATGCTGCGCATCGGCCTGGATCAGCTCTACCAGAGCCTCGTGGACGGCAA
CTTCGACGATGCTGCCTGGGCTCAAGGCCGCTGCGATGCCATCGTCCGCAGCGGGGCCGGCACCGTCGGT
CGCACACAAATCGCTCGCCGGAGCGCAGCCGTATGGACCGACGGCTGCGTCGAGGTGCTGGCCGACAGCG
GCAACCGCCGGCCCAGTACACGACCGCGCGCTAAGGAGGTAGGTCGAGTTTAGACTCTAGCCATCACGAT
GGCCGCAATAAAATATCTTTATTTTCATTACATCTGTGTGTTGGTTTTTTGTGTGAATCGATAGCGATAA
GGATCCTCTTTGCGCTTGCGTTTTCCCTTGTCCAGATAGCCCAGTAGCTGACATTCATCCGGGGTCAGCA
CCGTTTCTGCGGACTGGCTTTCTACGTAATGGTTTCTTAGACGTCAGGTGGCACTTTTCGGGGAAATGTG
CGCGGAACCCCTATTTGTTTATTTTTCTAAATACATTCAAATATGTATCCGCTCATGAGACAATAACCCT
GATAAATGCTTCAATAATATTGAAAAAGGAAGAGTATGAGTATTCAACATTTCCGTGTCGCCCTTATTCC
CTTTTTTGCGGCATTTTGCCTTCCTGTTTTTGCTCACCCAGAAACGCTGGTGAAAGTAAAAGATGCTGAA
GATCAGTTGGGTGCACGAGTGGGTTACATCGAACTGGATCTCAACAGCGGTAAGATCCTTGAGAGTTTTC
GCCCCGAAGAACGTTTTCCAATGATGAGCACTTTCAAAGTTCTGCTATGTGGCGCGGTATTATCCCGTAT
TGACGCCGGGCAAGAGCAACTCGGTCGCCGCATACACTATTCTCAGAATGACTTGGTTGAGTACTCACCA
GTCACAGAAAAGCATCTTACGGATGGCATGACAGTAAGAGAATTATGCAGTGCTGCCATAACCATGAGTG
ATAACACTGCGGCCAACTTACTTCTGACAACTATCGGAGGACCGAAGGAGCTAACCGCTTTTTTGCACAA
CATGGGGGATCATGTAACTCGCCTTGATCGTTGGGAACCGGAGCTGAATGAAGCCATACCAAACGACGAG
CGTGACACCACGATGCCTGTAGCAATGGCAACAACGTTGCGCAAACTATTAACTGGCGAACTACTTACTC
TAGCTTCCCGGCAACAATTAATAGACTGGATGGAGGCGGATAAAGTTGCAGGACCACTTCTGCGCTCGGC
CCTTCCGGCTGGCTGGTTTATTGCTGATAAATCTGGAGCCGGTGAGCGTGGGTCTCGCGGTATCATTGCA
GCACTGGGGCCAGATGGTAAGCCCTCCCGTATCGTAGTTATCTACACGACGGGGAGTCAGGCAACTATGG
ATGAACGAAATAGACAGATCGCTGAGATAGGTGCCTCACTGATTAAGCATTGGTAATTCGAAATGACCGA
CCAAGCGACGCCCAACCGGTATCAGCTCACTCAAAGGCGGTAATACGGTTATCCACAGAATCAGGGGATA
ACGCAGGAAAGAACATGTGAGCAAAAGGCCAGCAAAAGGCCAGGAACCGTAAAAAGGCCGCGTTGCTGGC
GTTTTTCCATAGGCTCCGCCCCCCTGACGAGCATCACAAAAATCGACGCTCAAGTCAGAGGTGGCGAAAC
CCGACAGGACTATAAAGATACCAGGCGTTTCCCCCTGGAAGCTCCCTCGTGCGCTCTCCTGTTCCGACCC
TGCCGCTTACCGGATACCTGTCCGCCTTTCTCCCTTCGGGAAGCGTGGCGCTTTCTCATAGCTCACGCTG
TAGGTATCTCAGTTCGGTGTAGGTCGTTCGCTCCAAGCTGGGCTGTGTGCACGAACCCCCCGTTCAGCCC
GACCGCTGCGCCTTATCCGGTAACTATCGTCTTGAGTCCAACCCGGTAAGACACGACTTATCGCCACTGG
CAGCAGCCACTGGTAACAGGATTAGCAGAGCGAGGTATGTAGGCGGTGCTACAGAGTTCTTGAAGTGGTG
GCCTAACTACGGCTACACTAGAAGGACAGTATTTGGTATCTGCGCTCTGCTGAAGCCAGTTACCTTCGGA
AAAAGAGTTGGTAGCTCTTGATCCGGCAAACAAACCACCGCTGGTAGCGGTGGTTTTTTTGTTTGCAAGC
AGCAGATTACGCGCAGAAAAAAAGGATTTCAAGAAGATCCTTTGATCTTTTCTACGGGGTCTGACGCTCA
GTGGAACGAAAACTCACGTTAAGGGATTTTGGTCATGAGATTATCAAAAAGGATCTTCACCTAGATCCTT
TTATAGTCCGGAAATACAGGAACGCACGCTGGATGGCCCTTCGCTGGGATGGTGAAACCATGAAAAATGG
CAGCTTCAGTGGATTAAGTGGGGGTAATGTGGCCTGTACCCTCTGGTTGCATAGGTATTCATACGGTTAA
AATTTATCAGGCGCGATTGCGGCAGTTTTTCGGGTGGTTTGTTGCCATTTTTACCTGTCTGCTGCCGTGA
TCGCGCTGAACGCGTTTTAGCGGTGCGTACAATTAAGGGATTATGGTAAATCCACTTACTGTCTGCCCTC
GTAGCCATCGAGATAAACCGCAGTACTCCGGCCACGATGCGTCCGGCGTAGAGGATCGAGATCT
